Addgene plasmid #120571: pLEX-FHH-NRASQ61K/T35A-IRES-Puro
Purpose: Expresses Flag-HA-6xHIS-N-Ras Q61K/T35A fusion protein in mammalian cells & for virus production
Depositing lab: Paul Khavari. Depositing organization: Stanford University. Publication: The Functional Proximal Proteome of Oncogenic Ras Includes mTORC2. Kovalski JR, Bhaduri A, Zehnder AM, Neela PH, Che Y, Wozniak GG, Khavari PA. Mol Cell. 2019 Jan 4. pii: S1097-2765(18)31031-1. doi: 10.1016/j.molcel.2018.12.001. PubMed 30639242.
Backbone
  Vector backbone: pLEX
  Backbone manufacturer: Thermo Scientific
  Backbone size w/o insert (bp): 10728
  Total vector size (bp): 11295
  Vector type: Mammalian Expression, Lentiviral
  Selectable markers: Puromycin
Growth in bacteria
  Bacterial resistance: Ampicillin, 100 μg/mL
  Growth temperature: 37°C
  Growth strain: NEB Stable
  Copy number: Unknown
Gene/Insert
  Gene/Insert name: NRAS
  Species: H. sapiens (human)
  Insert size (bp): 567
  Mutation: Q61K, T35A
  Entrez Gene: NRAS (a.k.a. ALPS4, CMNS, KRAS, N-ras, NCMS, NRAS1, NS6)
  Promoter: CMV
  Tag / fusion protein: Flag-HA-6xHIS (N terminal on backbone)
  Cloning method: Restriction Enzyme; 5′ cloning site BamHI (not destroyed); 3′ cloning site XhoI (not destroyed)
  Sequencing primers: 5′ CACCAAAATCAACGGGACTT; 3′ ATATAGACAAACGCACACCGGCCT
Terms and licenses: Academic/Nonprofit Terms; Industry Terms: Not Available to Industry
How to cite: pLEX-FHH-NRASQ61K/T35A-IRES-Puro was a gift from Paul Khavari (Addgene plasmid # 120571 ; http://n2t.net/addgene:120571 ; RRID:Addgene_120571)
