[The description below was written by a language model from this plasmid's Addgene catalogue record and pLannotate feature annotations shown in this document.]
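Description:
pLEX-FHH-NRASQ61K/T35A-IRES-Puro is an 11.3 kb HIV-1-based lentiviral and mammalian expression plasmid built on the pLEX backbone. It is propagated in E. coli through a high-copy ColE1/pUC-type origin with ampicillin selection (AmpR), and also carries an f1 origin. The lentiviral portion runs from a truncated 5' LTR through the Ψ packaging signal with a gag fragment, the Rev response element and the cPPT/CTS, and ends in a self-inactivating ΔU3 3' LTR. These elements allow the transfer RNA to be exported, packaged and integrated when packaging functions are supplied in trans. An EM7-driven BleoR cassette lies in reverse orientation just upstream of the expression unit. Outside the LTRs, the feature table also shows an SV40 promoter–HygR cassette with an SV40 poly(A) signal, although the catalogue lists only puromycin as the mammalian selectable marker.

The payload is a bicistronic cassette driven by the CMV enhancer and promoter. Human NRAS carrying the Q61K and T35A substitutions was cloned between BamHI and XhoI, in frame with a backbone-encoded N-terminal Flag-HA-6xHis tag. The annotation detects the FLAG and HA segments but does not separately call the His tag. Q61K is a well-known oncogenic, GTPase-impairing Ras mutation, and T35 lies in the effector-binding switch I region, so the double mutant probably serves as an effector-binding-deficient comparison to oncogenic N-Ras, though the record does not say this. An EMCV IRES links NRAS to puromycin N-acetyltransferase on the same transcript, so drug-resistant cells should also express the tagged protein, and a WPRE downstream enhances transcript expression. The construct is intended for transient expression or for virus production and stable transduction of mammalian cells, with the triple tag available for detection or affinity purification.
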