Features (pLannotate 1.2.2; 34 found; start..end, strand, type, name):
    377..634     +  LTR            5' LTR (truncated): truncated 5' long terminal repeat (LTR) from HIV-1
    681..806     +  misc_feature   HIV-1 Ψ: packaging signal of human immunodeficiency virus type 1
    790..1128    +  CDS            HIV-1 gag (fragment): gag protein from human immunodeficiency virus 1; gag
   1303..1536    +  misc_feature   RRE: The Rev response element (RRE) of HIV-1 allows for Rev-dependent mRNA export from the nucleus to the cytoplasm.
   1913..2013    +  CDS            Rev (fragment): human immunodeficiency virus 1 (HIV-1) Rev protein; rev; enhances nuclear export of unspliced and incompletely spliced viral mRNAs
   2063..2180    +  misc_feature   cPPT/CTS: central polypurine tract and central termination sequence of HIV-1
   2245..2619    -  CDS            BleoR: antibiotic-binding protein; Sh ble from Streptoalloteichus hindustanus; confers resistance to bleomycin, phleomycin, and Zeocin™
   2639..2686    -  promoter       EM7 promoter: synthetic bacterial promoter&nbsp
   2791..3094    +  enhancer       CMV enhancer: human cytomegalovirus immediate early enhancer
   3095..3298    +  promoter       CMV promoter: human cytomegalovirus (CMV) immediate early promoter
   3389..3412    +  CDS            5xFLAG (fragment): five tandem FLAG® epitope tags
   3420..3445    +  CDS            3xHA (fragment): three tandem HA epitope tags
   3480..4043    +  CDS            NRAS: RASN_HUMAN - Also known as HRAS1. Experimental evidence at protein level: Swiss-Prot protein existence level 1. Ras proteins bind GDP/GTP and possess intrinsic GTPase activity. From Homo sapiens (Human).
   4086..4658    +  misc_feature   IRES: internal ribosome entry site (IRES) of the encephalomyocarditis virus (EMCV)
   4667..5263    +  CDS            PuroR: puromycin N-acetyltransferase; pac from Streptomyces alboniger; confers resistance to puromycin
   5270..5858    +  misc_feature   WPRE: woodchuck hepatitis virus posttranscriptional regulatory element
   5875..6063    +  CDS            nef (fragment): NEF_HV1Z2 - Experimental evidence at protein level: Swiss-Prot protein existence level 1. Extracellular Nef protein targets CD4(+) T-lymphocytes for apoptosis by interacting with CXCR4 surface receptors. From Human immunodeficiency virus type 1 group M subtype D (isolate Z2/CDC-Z34) (HIV-1).
   6065..6298    +  LTR            3' LTR (ΔU3): self-inactivating 3' long terminal repeat (LTR) from HIV-1
   6405..6629    +  polyA_signal   bGH poly(A) signal: bovine growth hormone polyadenylation signal
   6633..6654    +  promoter       SV40 promoter (fragment): SV40 enhancer and early promoter
   6675..7103    +  rep_origin     f1 ori (sequence partly withheld): f1 bacteriophage origin of replication; arrow indicates direction of (+) strand synthesis
   7117..7446    +  promoter       SV40 promoter: SV40 enhancer and early promoter
   7495..8520    +  CDS            HygR: aminoglycoside phosphotransferase from E. coli; aph(4)-Ia; confers resistance to hygromycin
   8530..8655    +  CDS            ble (fragment): BLE_KLEPN - Experimental evidence at protein level: Swiss-Prot protein existence level 1. Binding protein with a strong affinity to the bleomycin family of antibiotics. Binds to CL990; an antimitotic-antibiotic compound. From Klebsiella pneumoniae.
   8650..8771    +  polyA_signal   SV40 poly(A) signal: SV40 polyadenylation signal
   8842..8864    -  protein_bind   lac operator (fragment): The lac repressor binds to the lac operator to inhibit transcription in E. coli. This inhibition can be relieved by adding lactose or isopropyl-β-D-thiogalactopyranoside (IPTG). lac repressor encoded by lacI
   8868..8898    -  promoter       lac promoter: promoter for the E. coli lac operon
   8913..8934    -  protein_bind   CAP binding site: CAP binding activates transcription in the presence of cAMP. E. coli catabolite activator protein
   8947..9039    -  CDS            lacI (fragment): lac repressor; lacI; The lac repressor binds to the lac operator to inhibit transcription in E. coli. This inhibition can be relieved by adding lactose or isopropyl-β-D-thiogalactopyranoside (IPTG).
   9222..9810    -  rep_origin     ori: high-copy-number ColE1/pMB1/pBR322/pUC origin of replication
   9981..10841   -  CDS            AmpR: β-lactamase; bla; confers resistance to ampicillin, carbenicillin, and related antibiotics
  10842..10946   -  promoter       AmpR promoter: bla
  10994..11128   +  polyA_signal   SV40 poly(A) signal: SV40 polyadenylation signal
  11295..329     +  CDS            nef (fragment) (across the origin): NEF_HV1BR - Experimental evidence at protein level: Swiss-Prot protein existence level 1. Extracellular Nef protein targets CD4(+) T-lymphocytes for apoptosis by interacting with CXCR4 surface receptors (PubMed:14990729). From Human immunodeficiency virus type 1 group M subtype B (isolate BRU/LAI) (HIV-1).
>Addgene plasmid #120571 | pLEX-FHH-NRASQ61K/T35A-IRES-Puro | addgene full sequence | sequence record 234166 | Addgene NGS Result
TGGAAGGGCTAATTCACTCCCAAAGAAGACAAGATATCCTTGATCTGTGGATCTACCACACACAAGGCTA
CTTCCCTGATTAGCAGAACTACACACCAGGGCCAGGGGTCAGATATCCACTGACCTTTGGATGGTGCTAC
AAGCTAGTACCAGTTGAGCCAGATAAGGTAGAAGAGGCCAATAAAGGAGAGAACACCAGCTTGTTACACC
CTGTGAGCCTGCATGGGATGGATGACCCGGAGAGAGAAGTGTTAGAGTGGAGGTTTGACAGCCGCCTAGC
ATTTCATCACGTGGCCCGAGAGCTGCATCCGGAGTACTTCAAGAACTGCTGATATCGAGCTTGCTACAAG
GGACTTTCCGCTGGGGACTTTCCAGGGAGGCGTGGCCTGGGCGGGACTGGGGAGTGGCGAGCCCTCAGAT
CCTGCATATAAGCAGCTGCTTTTTGCCTGTACTGGGTCTCTCTGGTTAGACCAGATCTGAGCCTGGGAGC
TCTCTGGCTAACTAGGGAACCCACTGCTTAAGCCTCAATAAAGCTTGCCTTGAGTGCTTCAAGTAGTGTG
TGCCCGTCTGTTGTGTGACTCTGGTAACTAGAGATCCCTCAGACCCTTTTAGTCAGTGTGGAAAATCTCT
AGCAGTGGCGCCCGAACAGGGACTTGAAAGCGAAAGGGAAACCAGAGGAGCTCTCTCGACGCAGGACTCG
GCTTGCTGAAGCGCGCACGGCAAGAGGCGAGGGGCGGCGACTGGTGAGTACGCCAAAAATTTTGACTAGC
GGAGGCTAGAAGGAGAGAGATGGGTGCGAGAGCGTCAGTATTAAGCGGGGGAGAATTAGATCGCGATGGG
AAAAAATTCGGTTAAGGCCAGGGGGAAAGAAAAAATATAAATTAAAACATATAGTATGGGCAAGCAGGGA
GCTAGAACGATTCGCAGTTAATCCTGGCCTGTTAGAAACATCAGAAGGCTGTAGACAAATACTGGGACAG
CTACAACCATCCCTTCAGACAGGATCAGAAGAACTTAGATCATTATATAATACAGTAGCAACCCTCTATT
GTGTGCATCAAAGGATAGAGATAAAAGACACCAAGGAAGCTTTAGACAAGATAGAGGAAGAGCAAAACAA
AAGTAAGACCACCGCACAGCAAGCGGCCGGCCGCTGATCTTCAGACCTGGAGGAGGAGATATGAGGGACA
ATTGGAGAAGTGAATTATATAAATATAAAGTAGTAAAAATTGAACCATTAGGAGTAGCACCCACCAAGGC
AAAGAGAAGAGTGGTGCAGAGAGAAAAAAGAGCAGTGGGAATAGGAGCTTTGTTCCTTGGGTTCTTGGGA
GCAGCAGGAAGCACTATGGGCGCAGCGTCAATGACGCTGACGGTACAGGCCAGACAATTATTGTCTGGTA
TAGTGCAGCAGCAGAACAATTTGCTGAGGGCTATTGAGGCGCAACAGCATCTGTTGCAACTCACAGTCTG
GGGCATCAAGCAGCTCCAGGCAAGAATCCTGGCTGTGGAAAGATACCTAAAGGATCAACAGCTCCTGGGG
ATTTGGGGTTGCTCTGGAAAACTCATTTGCACCACTGCTGTGCCTTGGAATGCTAGTTGGAGTAATAAAT
CTCTGGAACAGATTTGGAATCACACGACCTGGATGGAGTGGGACAGAGAAATTAACAATTACACAAGCTT
AATACACTCCTTAATTGAAGAATCGCAAAACCAGCAAGAAAAGAATGAACAAGAATTATTGGAATTAGAT
AAATGGGCAAGTTTGTGGAATTGGTTTAACATAACAAATTGGCTGTGGTATATAAAATTATTCATAATGA
TAGTAGGAGGCTTGGTAGGTTTAAGAATAGTTTTTGCTGTACTTTCTATAGTGAATAGAGTTAGGCAGGG
ATATTCACCATTATCGTTTCAGACCCACCTCCCAACCCCGAGGGGACCCGACAGGCCCGAAGGAATAGAA
GAAGAAGGTGGAGAGAGAGACAGAGACAGATCCATTCGATTAGTGAACGGATCGGCACTGCGTGCGCCAA
TTCTGCAGACAAATGGCAGTATTCATCCACAATTTTAAAAGAAAAGGGGGGATTGGGGGGTACAGTGCAG
GGGAAAGAATAGTAGACATAATAGCAACAGACATACAAACTAAAGAATTACAAAAACAAATTACAAAAAT
TCAAAATTTTCGGGTTTATTACAGGGACAGCAGAGATCCAGTTTGGTTAGTACCGGGCCCGCTCTAGTCC
GGAATCAGTCCTGCTCCTCGGCCACGAAGTGCACGCAGTTGCCGGCCGGGTCGCGCAGGGCGAACTCCCG
CCCCCACGGCTGCTCGCCGATCTCGGTCATGGCCGGCCCGGAGGCGTCCCGGAAGTTCGTGGACACGACC
TCCGACCACTCGGCGTACAGCTCGTCCAGGCCGCGCACCCACACCCAGGCCAGGGTGTTGTCCGGCACCA
CCTGGTCCTGGACCGCGCTGATGAACAGGGTCACGTCGTCCCGGACCACACCGGCGAAGTCGTCCTCCAC
GAAGTCCCGGGAGAACCCGAGCCGGTCGGTCCAGAACTCGACCGCTCCGGCGACGTCGCGCGCGGTGAGC
ACCGGAACGGCACTGGTCAACTTGGCCATGGTGGCCCTCCTATAGTGAGTCGTATTATACTATGCCGATA
TACTATGCCGATGATTAATTGTCAACACGTGCTGCAGGTCCGAGGTTCTAGACGTATTACCGCCATGCAT
TAGTTATTAATAGTAATCAATTACGGGGTCATTAGTTCATAGCCCATATATGGAGTTCCGCGTTACATAA
CTTACGGTAAATGGCCCGCCTGGCTGACCGCCCAACGACCCCCGCCCATTGACGTCAATAATGACGTATG
TTCCCATAGTAACGCCAATAGGGACTTTCCATTGACGTCAATGGGTGGAGTATTTACGGTAAACTGCCCA
CTTGGCAGTACATCAAGTGTATCATATGCCAAGTACGCCCCCTATTGACGTCAATGACGGTAAATGGCCC
GCCTGGCATTATGCCCAGTACATGACCTTATGGGACTTTCCTACTTGGCAGTACATCTACGTATTAGTCA
TCGCTATTACCATGGTGATGCGGTTTTGGCAGTACATCAATGGGCGTGGATAGCGGTTTGACTCACGGGG
ATTTCCAAGTCTCCACCCCATTGACGTCAATGGGAGTTTGTTTTGGCACCAAAATCAACGGGACTTTCCA
AAATGTCGTAACAACTCCGCCCCATTGACGCAAATGGGCGGTAGGCGTGTACGGTGGGAGGTCTATATAA
GCAGAGCTCGTTTAGTGAACCGTCAGATCGCCTGGAGACGCCATCCACGCTGTTTTGACCTCCATAGAAG
ACACCGACTCTACTAGAGGATCTACCATGGATTATAAAGATGACGACGATAAAGCAGGTTACCCATACGA
TGTGCCTGACTATGCTGCAGGTTCACATCATCACCACCATCATGGATCCACTGAGTACAAACTGGTGGTG
GTTGGAGCAGGTGGTGTTGGGAAAAGCGCACTGACAATCCAGCTAATCCAGAACCACTTTGTAGATGAAT
ATGATCCCGCCATAGAGGATTCTTACAGAAAACAAGTGGTTATAGATGGTGAAACCTGTTTGTTGGACAT
ACTGGATACAGCTGGAAAAGAAGAGTACAGTGCCATGAGAGACCAATACATGAGGACAGGCGAAGGCTTC
CTCTGTGTATTTGCCATCAATAATAGCAAGTCATTTGCGGATATTAACCTCTACAGGGAGCAGATTAAGC
GAGTAAAAGACTCGGATGATGTACCTATGGTGCTAGTGGGAAACAAGTGTGATTTGCCAACAAGGACAGT
TGATACAAAACAAGCCCACGAACTGGCCAAGAGTTACGGGATTCCATTCATTGAAACCTCAGCCAAGACC
AGACAGGGTGTTGAAGATGCTTTTTACACACTGGTAAGAGAAATACGCCAGTACCGAATGAAAAAACTCA
ACAGCAGTGATGATGGGACTCAGGGTTGTATGGGATTGCCATGTGTGGTGATGTAACTCGAGTCTAGAGG
GCCCGACGCGTCTGGCCACCGGTCGCCCCTCTCCCTCCCCCCCCCCTAACGTTACTGGCCGAAGCCGCTT
GGAATAAGGCCGGTGTGCGTTTGTCTATATGTTATTTTCCACCATATTGCCGTCTTTTGGCAATGTGAGG
GCCCGGAAACCTGGCCCTGTCTTCTTGACGAGCATTCCTAGGGGTCTTTCCCCTCTCGCCAAAGGAATGC
AAGGTCTGTTGAATGTCGTGAAGGAAGCAGTTCCTCTGGAAGCTTCTTGAAGACAAACAACGTCTGTAGC
GACCCTTTGCAGGCAGCGGAACCCCCCACCTGGCGACAGGTGCCTCTGCGGCCAAAAGCCACGTGTATAA
GATACACCTGCAAAGGCGGCACAACCCCAGTGCCACGTTGTGAGTTGGATAGTTGTGGAAAGAGTCAAAT
GGCTCTCCTCAAGCGTATTCAACAAGGGGCTGAAGGATGCCCAGAAGGTACCCCATTGTATGGGATCTGA
TCTGGGGCCTCGGTGCACATGCTTTACATGTGTTTAGTCGAGGTTAAAAAAACGTCTAGGCCCCCCGAAC
CACGGGGACGTGGTTTTCCTTTGAAAAACACGATAATACCATGGCCACCGAGTACAAGCCCACGGTGCGC
CTCGCCACCCGCGACGACGTCCCCCGGGCCGTACGCACCCTCGCCGCCGCGTTCGCCGACTACCCCGCCA
CGCGCCACACCGTCGACCCGGACCGCCACATCGAGCGGGTCACCGAGCTGCAAGAACTCTTCCTCACGCG
CGTCGGGCTCGACATCGGCAAGGTGTGGGTCGCGGACGACGGCGCCGCGGTGGCGGTCTGGACCACGCCG
GAGAGCGTCGAAGCGGGGGCGGTGTTCGCCGAGATCGGCTCGCGCATGGCCGAGTTGAGCGGTTCCCGGC
TGGCCGCGCAGCAACAGATGGAAGGCCTCCTGGCGCCGCACCGGCCCAAGGAGCCCGCGTGGTTCCTGGC
CACCGTCGGCGTCTCGCCCGACCACCAGGGCAAGGGTCTGGGCAGCGCCGTCGTGCTCCCCGGAGTGGAG
GCGGCCGAGCGCGCTGGGGTGCCCGCCTTCCTGGAGACCTCCGCGCCCCGCAACCTCCCCTTCTACGAGC
GGCTCGGCTTCACCGTCACCGCCGACGTCGAGGTGCCCGAAGGACCGCGCACCTGGTGCATGACCCGCAA
GCCCGGTGCCTGAGTTAACAATCAACCTCTGGATTACAAAATTTGTGAAAGATTGACTGGTATTCTTAAC
TATGTTGCTCCTTTTACGCTATGTGGATACGCTGCTTTAATGCCTTTGTATCATGCTATTGCTTCCCGTA
TGGCTTTCATTTTCTCCTCCTTGTATAAATCCTGGTTGCTGTCTCTTTATGAGGAGTTGTGGCCCGTTGT
CAGGCAACGTGGCGTGGTGTGCACTGTGTTTGCTGACGCAACCCCCACTGGTTGGGGCATTGCCACCACC
TGTCAGCTCCTTTCCGGGACTTTCGCTTTCCCCCTCCCTATTGCCACGGCGGAACTCATCGCCGCCTGCC
TTGCCCGCTGCTGGACAGGGGCTCGGCTGTTGGGCACTGACAATTCCGTGGTGTTGTCGGGGAAGCTGAC
GTCCTTTCCATGGCTGCTCGCCTGTGTTGCCACCTGGATTCTGCGCGGGACGTCCTTCTGCTACGTCCCT
TCGGCCCTCAATCCAGCGGACCTTCCTTCCCGCGGCCTGCTGCCGGCTCTGCGGCCTCTTCCGCGTCTTC
GCCTTCGCCCTCAGACGAGTCGGATCTCCCTTTGGGCCGCCTCCCCGCCTGGAATTAATTCTGCAGTCGA
GACCTAGAAAAACATGGAGCAATCACAAGTAGCAATACAGCAGCTACCAATGCTGATTGTGCCTGGCTAG
AAGCACAAGAGGAGGAGGAGGTGGGTTTTCCAGTCACACCTCAGGTACCTTTAAGACCAATGACTTACAA
GGCAGCTGTAGATCTTAGCCACTTTTTAAAAGAAAAGAGGGGACTGGAAGGGCTAATTCACTCCCAACGA
AGACAAGATCTGCTTTTTGCTTGTACTGGGTCTCTCTGGTTAGACCAGATCTGAGCCTGGGAGCTCTCTG
GCTAACTAGGGAACCCACTGCTTAAGCCTCAATAAAGCTTGCCTTGAGTGCTTCAAGTAGTGTGTGCCCG
TCTGTTGTGTGACTCTGGTAACTAGAGATCCCTCAGACCCTTTTAGTCAGTGTGGAAAATCTCTAGCAGT
AGTAGTTCATGTCATCTTATTATTCAGTATTTATAACTTGCAAAGAAATGAATATCAGAGAGTGAGAGGC
CTTGACATTGTTTAAACCCGCTGATCAGCCTCGACTGTGCCTTCTAGTTGCCAGCCATCTGTTGTTTGCC
CCTCCCCCGTGCCTTCCTTGACCCTGGAAGGTGCCACTCCCACTGTCCTTTCCTAATAAAATGAGGAAAT
TGCATCGCATTGTCTGAGTAGGTGTCATTCTATTCTGGGGGGTGGGGTGGGGCAGGACAGCAAGGGGGAG
GATTGGGAAGACAATAGCAGGCATGCTGGGGATGCGGTGGGCTCTATGGCTTCTGAGGCGGAAAGAACCA
GCTGGGGCTCTAGGGGGTATCCCC
[124 nt withheld, positions 6675-6798]
C
[91 nt withheld, positions 6800-6890]
A
[49 nt withheld, positions 6892-6940]
CCTTTGACGTTGGAGTCCACGTTCTTT
[37 nt withheld, positions 6968-7004]
ACCCTATCTCGGTCTATTCTTTTGATTTATAAGGGATTTTGCCGATTTCGGCCTATTGGTTAAAAAATGA
GCTGATTTAACAAAAATTTAACGCGAATTAATTCTGTGGAATGTGTGTCAGTTAGGGTGTGGAAAGTCCC
CAGGCTCCCCAGCAGGCAGAAGTATGCAAAGCATGCATCTCAATTAGTCAGCAACCAGGTGTGGAAAGTC
CCCAGGCTCCCCAGCAGGCAGAAGTATGCAAAGCATGCATCTCAATTAGTCAGCAACCATAGTCCCGCCC
CTAACTCCGCCCATCCCGCCCCTAACTCCGCCCAGTTCCGCCCATTCTCCGCCCCATGGCTGACTAATTT
TTTTTATTTATGCAGAGGCCGAGGCCGCCTCTGCCTCTGAGCTATTCCAGAAGTAGTGAGGAGGCTTTTT
TGGAGGCCTAGGCTTTTGCAAAAAGCTCCCGGGAGCTTGTATATCCATTTTCGGATCTGATCAGCACGTG
ATGAAAAAGCCTGAACTCACCGCGACGTCTGTCGAGAAGTTTCTGATCGAAAAGTTCGACAGCGTCTCCG
ACCTGATGCAGCTCTCGGAGGGCGAAGAATCTCGTGCTTTCAGCTTCGATGTAGGAGGGCGTGGATATGT
CCTGCGGGTAAATAGCTGCGCCGATGGTTTCTACAAAGATCGTTATGTTTATCGGCACTTTGCATCGGCC
GCGCTCCCGATTCCGGAAGTGCTTGACATTGGGGAATTCAGCGAGAGCCTGACCTATTGCATCTCCCGCC
GTGCACAGGGTGTCACGTTGCAAGACCTGCCTGAAACCGAACTGCCCGCTGTTCTGCAGCCGGTCGCGGA
GGCCATGGATGCGATCGCTGCGGCCGATCTTAGCCAGACGAGCGGGTTCGGCCCATTCGGACCGCAAGGA
ATCGGTCAATACACTACATGGCGTGATTTCATATGCGCGATTGCTGATCCCCATGTGTATCACTGGCAAA
CTGTGATGGACGACACCGTCAGTGCGTCCGTCGCGCAGGCTCTCGATGAGCTGATGCTTTGGGCCGAGGA
CTGCCCCGAAGTCCGGCACCTCGTGCACGCGGATTTCGGCTCCAACAATGTCCTGACGGACAATGGCCGC
ATAACAGCGGTCATTGACTGGAGCGAGGCGATGTTCGGGGATTCCCAATACGAGGTCGCCAACATCTTCT
TCTGGAGGCCGTGGTTGGCTTGTATGGAGCAGCAGACGCGCTACTTCGAGCGGAGGCATCCGGAGCTTGC
AGGATCGCCGCGGCTCCGGGCGTATATGCTCCGCATTGGTCTTGACCAACTCTATCAGAGCTTGGTTGAC
GGCAATTTCGATGATGCAGCTTGGGCGCAGGGTCGATGCGACGCAATCGTCCGATCCGGAGCCGGGACTG
TCGGGCGTACACAAATCGCCCGCAGAAGCGCGGCCGTCTGGACCGATGGCTGTGTAGAAGTACTCGCCGA
TAGTGGAAACCGACGCCCCAGCACTCGTCCGAGGGCAAAGGAATAGCACGTGCTACGAGATTTCGATTCC
ACCGCCGCCTTCTATGAAAGGTTGGGCTTCGGAATCGTTTTCCGGGACGCCGGCTGGATGATCCTCCAGC
GCGGGGATCTCATGCTGGAGTTCTTCGCCCACCCCAACTTGTTTATTGCAGCTTATAATGGTTACAAATA
AAGCAATAGCATCACAAATTTCACAAATAAAGCATTTTTTTCACTGCATTCTAGTTGTGGTTTGTCCAAA
CTCATCAATGTATCTTATCATGTCTGTATACCGTCGACCTCTAGCTAGAGCTTGGCGTAATCATGGTCAT
AGCTGTTTCCTGTGTGAAATTGTTATCCGCTCACAATTCCACACAACATACGAGCCGGAAGCATAAAGTG
TAAAGCCTGGGGTGCCTAATGAGTGAGCTAACTCACATTAATTGCGTTGCGCTCACTGCCCGCTTTCCAG
TCGGGAAACCTGTCGTGCCAGCTGCATTAATGAATCGGCCAACGCGCGGGGAGAGGCGGTTTGCGTATTG
GGCGCTCTTCCGCTTCCTCGCTCACTGACTCGCTGCGCTCGGTCGTTCGGCTGCGGCGAGCGGTATCAGC
TCACTCAAAGGCGGTAATACGGTTATCCACAGAATCAGGGGATAACGCAGGAAAGAACATGTGAGCAAAA
GGCCAGCAAAAGGCCAGGAACCGTAAAAAGGCCGCGTTGCTGGCGTTTTTCCATAGGCTCCGCCCCCCTG
ACGAGCATCACAAAAATCGACGCTCAAGTCAGAGGTGGCGAAACCCGACAGGACTATAAAGATACCAGGC
GTTTCCCCCTGGAAGCTCCCTCGTGCGCTCTCCTGTTCCGACCCTGCCGCTTACCGGATACCTGTCCGCC
TTTCTCCCTTCGGGAAGCGTGGCGCTTTCTCATAGCTCACGCTGTAGGTATCTCAGTTCGGTGTAGGTCG
TTCGCTCCAAGCTGGGCTGTGTGCACGAACCCCCCGTTCAGCCCGACCGCTGCGCCTTATCCGGTAACTA
TCGTCTTGAGTCCAACCCGGTAAGACACGACTTATCGCCACTGGCAGCAGCCACTGGTAACAGGATTAGC
AGAGCGAGGTATGTAGGCGGTGCTACAGAGTTCTTGAAGTGGTGGCCTAACTACGGCTACACTAGAAGAA
CAGTATTTGGTATCTGCGCTCTGCTGAAGCCAGTTACCTTCGGAAAAAGAGTTGGTAGCTCTTGATCCGG
CAAACAAACCACCGCTGGTAGCGGTGGTTTTTTTGTTTGCAAGCAGCAGATTACGCGCAGAAAAAAAGGA
TCTCAAGAAGATCCTTTGATCTTTTCTACGGGGTCTGACGCTCAGTGGAACGAAAACTCACGTTAAGGGA
TTTTGGTCATGAGATTATCAAAAAGGATCTTCACCTAGATCCTTTTAAATTAAAAATGAAGTTTTAAATC
AATCTAAAGTATATATGAGTAAACTTGGTCTGACAGTTACCAATGCTTAATCAGTGAGGCACCTATCTCA
GCGATCTGTCTATTTCGTTCATCCATAGTTGCCTGACTCCCCGTCGTGTAGATAACTACGATACGGGAGG
GCTTACCATCTGGCCCCAGTGCTGCAATGATACCGCGAGACCCACGCTCACCGGCTCCAGATTTATCAGC
AATAAACCAGCCAGCCGGAAGGGCCGAGCGCAGAAGTGGTCCTGCAACTTTATCCGCCTCCATCCAGTCT
ATTAATTGTTGCCGGGAAGCTAGAGTAAGTAGTTCGCCAGTTAATAGTTTGCGCAACGTTGTTGCCATTG
CTACAGGCATCGTGGTGTCACGCTCGTCGTTTGGTATGGCTTCATTCAGCTCCGGTTCCCAACGATCAAG
GCGAGTTACATGATCCCCCATGTTGTGCAAAAAAGCGGTTAGCTCCTTCGGTCCTCCGATCGTTGTCAGA
AGTAAGTTGGCCGCAGTGTTATCACTCATGGTTATGGCAGCACTGCATAATTCTCTTACTGTCATGCCAT
CCGTAAGATGCTTTTCTGTGACTGGTGAGTACTCAACCAAGTCATTCTGAGAATAGTGTATGCGGCGACC
GAGTTGCTCTTGCCCGGCGTCAATACGGGATAATACCGCGCCACATAGCAGAACTTTAAAAGTGCTCATC
ATTGGAAAACGTTCTTCGGGGCGAAAACTCTCAAGGATCTTACCGCTGTTGAGATCCAGTTCGATGTAAC
CCACTCGTGCACCCAACTGATCTTCAGCATCTTTTACTTTCACCAGCGTTTCTGGGTGAGCAAAAACAGG
AAGGCAAAATGCCGCAAAAAAGGGAATAAGGGCGACACGGAAATGTTGAATACTCATACTCTTCCTTTTT
CAATATTATTGAAGCATTTATCAGGGTTATTGTCTCATGAGCGGATACATATTTGAATGTATTTAGAAAA
ATAAACAAATAGGGGTTCCGCGCACATTTCCCCGAAAAGTGCCACCTGACGTCGACGGATCGGGAGATCA
ACTTGTTTATTGCAGCTTATAATGGTTACAAATAAAGCAATAGCATCACAAATTTCACAAATAAAGCATT
TTTTTCACTGCATTCTAGTTGTGGTTTGTCCAAACTCATCAATGTATCTTATCATGTCTGGATCAACTGG
ATAACTCAAGCTAACCAAAATCATCCCAAACTTCCCACCCCATACCCTATTACCACTGCCAATTACCTGT
GGTTTCATTTACTCTAAACCTGTGATTCCTCTGAATTATTTTCATTTTAAAGAAATTGTATTTGTTAAAT
ATGTACTACAAACTTAGTAGT
