>Addgene plasmid #120571 | pLEX-FHH-NRASQ61K/T35A-IRES-Puro | depositor partial sequence | sequence record 229002 | pLEX Forward
TGGGCGGTAGGCGTGTACGGTGGGAGGTCTATATAAGCAGAGCTCGTTTAGTGAACCGTCAGATCGCCTG
GAGACGCCATCCACGCTGTTTTGACCTCCATAGAAGACACCGACTCTACTAGAGGATCTACCATGGATTA
TAAAGATGACGACGATAAAGCAGGTTACCCATACGATGTGCCTGACTATGCTGCAGGTTCACATCATCAC
CACCATCATGGATCCACTGAGTACAAACTGGTGGTGGTTGGAGCAGGTGGTGTTGGGAAAAGCGCACTGA
CAATCCAGCTAATCCAGAACCACTTTGTAGATGAATATGATCCCGCCATAGAGGATTCTTACAGAAAACA
AGTGGTTATAGATGGTGAAACCTGTTTGTTGGACATACTGGATACAGCTGGAAAAGAAGAGTACAGTGCC
ATGAGAGACCAATACATGAGGACAGGCGAAGGCTTCCTCTGTGTATTTGCCATCAATAATAGCAAGTCAT
TTGCGGATATTAACCTCTACAGGGAGCAGATTAAGCGAGTAAAAGACTCGGATGATGTACCTATGGTGCT
AGTGGGAAACAAGTGTGATTTGCCAACAAGGACAGTTGATACAAAACAAGCCCACGAACTGGCCAAGAGT
TACGGGATTCCATTCATTGAAACCTCAGCCAAGACCAGACAGGGTGTTGAAGATGCTTTTTACACACTGG
TAAGAGAAATACGCCAGTACCGAATGAAAAAACTCAACAGCAGTGATGATGGGACTCAGGGTTGTATGGG
ATTGCCATGTGTGGTGATGTAACTCGAGTCTAGAGGGCCCGACGCGTCTGGCCACCGGTCGCCCCTCTCC
CTCCCCCCCCCCTAACGTTACTGGCCGAAGCCGCTTGGAATAAGGCCGGTGTGCGTTTGTCTATATGTTA
TTTTCC
