>Addgene plasmid #120571 | pLEX-FHH-NRASQ61K/T35A-IRES-Puro | depositor partial sequence | sequence record 229003 | pLEX Reverse
CTAGAGGATCTACCATGGATTATAAAGATGACGACGATAAAGCAGGTTACCCATACGATGTGCCTGACTA
TGCTGCAGGTTCACATCATCACCACCATCATGGATCCACTGAGTACAAACTGGTGGTGGTTGGAGCAGGT
GGTGTTGGGAAAAGCGCACTGACAATCCAGCTAATCCAGAACCACTTTGTAGATGAATATGATCCCGCCA
TAGAGGATTCTTACAGAAAACAAGTGGTTATAGATGGTGAAACCTGTTTGTTGGACATACTGGATACAGC
TGGAAAAGAAGAGTACAGTGCCATGAGAGACCAATACATGAGGACAGGCGAAGGCTTCCTCTGTGTATTT
GCCATCAATAATAGCAAGTCATTTGCGGATATTAACCTCTACAGGGAGCAGATTAAGCGAGTAAAAGACT
CGGATGATGTACCTATGGTGCTAGTGGGAAACAAGTGTGATTTGCCAACAAGGACAGTTGATACAAAACA
AGCCCACGAACTGGCCAAGAGTTACGGGATTCCATTCATTGAAACCTCAGCCAAGACCAGACAGGGTGTT
GAAGATGCTTTTTACACACTGGTAAGAGAAATACGCCAGTACCGAATGAAAAAACTCAACAGCAGTGATG
ATGGGACTCAGGGTTGTATGGGATTGCCATGTGTGGTGATGTAACTCGAGTCTAGAGGGCC
